Addgene plasmid #178106: ATP1A1_G8_MTOR_Nick_Intron-45_Dual_sgRNA
Purpose: Control vector for coselection for PE3 in human cells. Tandem expression of ATP1A1 G8 and MTOR Nick intron-45 sgRNAs from two independent U6 promoters.
Depositing lab: Yannick Doyon. Depositing organization: Universite Laval. Publication: Marker-free co-selection for successive rounds of prime editing in human cells. Levesque S, Mayorga D, Fiset JP, Goupil C, Duringer A, Loiselle A, Bouchard E, Agudelo D, Doyon Y. Nat Commun. 2022 Oct 7;13(1):5909. doi: 10.1038/s41467-022-33669-z. PubMed 36207338.
Backbone
  Vector backbone: pUC19
  Total vector size (bp): 3089
  Vector type: Mammalian Expression, CRISPR ; Prime editing
Growth in bacteria
  Bacterial resistance: Ampicillin, 100 μg/mL
  Growth temperature: 37°C
  Growth strain: DH5alpha
  Copy number: High Copy
Gene/Insert
  Gene/Insert name: ATP1A1 G8 + MTOR nick intron-45 sgRNAs
  gRNA/shRNA sequence: GCAGTGCCCAAGTCAATGCAG and GGATCTTCAGGCTCCTGGCA
  Species: H. sapiens (human)
  Promoter: Tandem U6 promoters
  Cloning method: Restriction Enzyme; 5′ cloning site BsrGI (destroyed during cloning); 3′ cloning site SalI (destroyed during cloning)
  Sequencing primers: 5′ CAGGGTTATTGTCTCATGAGCGG; 3′ TGAGCGAGGAAGCGGAAGAG
Terms and licenses: Academic/Nonprofit Terms; Industry Terms: Not Available to Industry
Depositor comments: Control PE3 nick sgRNAs vector derived from ATP1A1_G8_Dual_sgRNA. This vector can be used as a positive control for prime editing (PE3) to co-target ATP1A1 (T804N) and MTOR to perform coselection for MTOR rapamycin resistance mutation F2108L. Please visit https://doi.org/10.1101/2021.11.02.464583 for bioRxiv preprint.
How to cite: ATP1A1_G8_MTOR_Nick_Intron-45_Dual_sgRNA was a gift from Yannick Doyon (Addgene plasmid # 178106 ; http://n2t.net/addgene:178106 ; RRID:Addgene_178106)
