[The description below was written by a language model from this plasmid's Addgene catalogue record and pLannotate feature annotations shown in this document.]
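Description:
ATP1A1_G8_MTOR_Nick_Intron-45_Dual_sgRNA is a small (about 3.1 kb) pUC19-derived plasmid for transient delivery of two guide RNAs into human cells as part of a prime-editing co-selection scheme. It is maintained in E. coli at high copy through the ColE1/pUC-type origin and selected with ampicillin via the β-lactamase gene and its native promoter. Remnants of the pUC19 lac region (lac promoter, operator, CAP binding site and a short lacI fragment) are also annotated but play no role in the mammalian application. The plasmid carries no mammalian selection marker, no reporter and no Cas9 or prime editor coding sequence, so the editor protein and the pegRNAs that specify the edits must be supplied from other constructs.

The payload consists of two tandem, same-orientation expression units. Each has a human U6 RNA polymerase III promoter, followed by a short spacer region and a Streptococcus pyogenes Cas9 guide RNA scaffold. A partial scaffold-like fragment is annotated just downstream of each full scaffold. One unit expresses the ATP1A1 G8 sgRNA and the other an sgRNA that nicks within MTOR intron 45. The record does not say which guide occupies which position. In the PE3 strategy, such guides direct a nick on the non-edited strand to favour incorporation of the pegRNA-encoded change. According to the depositor, the vector derives from ATP1A1_G8_Dual_sgRNA. It serves as a positive control for co-targeting ATP1A1 (T804N) and MTOR, so that selecting for the ATP1A1 edit enriches cells carrying the MTOR F2108L rapamycin-resistance mutation.
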