Features (pLannotate 1.2.2; 13 found; start..end, strand, type, name):
     21..261     +  promoter       U6 promoter: RNA polymerase III promoter for human U6 snRNA
    291..366     +  misc_RNA       gRNA scaffold: guide RNA scaffold for the Streptococcus pyogenes CRISPR/Cas9 system
    373..416     +  misc_RNA       gRNA scaffold (fragment): guide RNA scaffold for the Streptococcus pyogenes CRISPR/Cas9 system
    485..725     +  promoter       U6 promoter: RNA polymerase III promoter for human U6 snRNA
    754..829     +  misc_RNA       gRNA scaffold: guide RNA scaffold for the Streptococcus pyogenes CRISPR/Cas9 system
    836..879     +  misc_RNA       gRNA scaffold (fragment): guide RNA scaffold for the Streptococcus pyogenes CRISPR/Cas9 system
    962..978     -  protein_bind   lac operator: The lac repressor binds to the lac operator to inhibit transcription in E. coli. This inhibition can be relieved by adding lactose or isopropyl-β-D-thiogalactopyranoside (IPTG). lac repressor encoded by lacI
    986..1016    -  promoter       lac promoter: promoter for the E. coli lac operon
   1031..1052    -  protein_bind   CAP binding site: CAP binding activates transcription in the presence of cAMP. E. coli catabolite activator protein
   1065..1157    -  CDS            lacI (fragment): lac repressor; lacI; The lac repressor binds to the lac operator to inhibit transcription in E. coli. This inhibition can be relieved by adding lactose or isopropyl-β-D-thiogalactopyranoside (IPTG).
   1340..1928    -  rep_origin     ori: high-copy-number ColE1/pMB1/pBR322/pUC origin of replication
   2099..2959    -  CDS            AmpR: β-lactamase; bla; confers resistance to ampicillin, carbenicillin, and related antibiotics
   2960..3064    -  promoter       AmpR promoter: bla
>Addgene plasmid #178106 | ATP1A1_G8_MTOR_Nick_Intron-45_Dual_sgRNA | addgene full sequence | sequence record 350189 | Addgene NGS Result
GACGTCGCTAGCTGTACAGTGAGGGCCTATTTCCCATGATTCCTTCATATTTGCATATACGATACAAGGC
TGTTAGAGAGATAATTAGAATTAATTTGACTGTAAACACAAAGATATTAGTACAAAATACGTGACGTAGA
AAGTAATAATTTCTTGGGTAGTTTGCAGTTTTAAAATTATGTTTTAAAATGGACTATCATATGCTTACCG
TAACTTGAAAGTATTTCGATTTCTTGGCTTTATATATCTTGTGGAAAGGACGAAACACCGCAGTGCCCAA
GTCAATGCAGGTTTTAGAGCTAGAAATAGCAAGTTAAAATAAGGCTAGTCCGTTATCAACTTGAAAAAGT
GGCACCGAGTCGGTGCTTTTTTGTTTTAGAGCTAGAAATAGCAAGTTAAAATAAGGCTAGTCCGTTTTTA
GCGCGTGCGCCAATTCTGCAGACAAATGGCGTCGACTGGATCCGGTACCAAGGTCGGGCAGGAAGAGGGC
CTATTTCCCATGATTCCTTCATATTTGCATATACGATACAAGGCTGTTAGAGAGATAATTAGAATTAATT
TGACTGTAAACACAAAGATATTAGTACAAAATACGTGACGTAGAAAGTAATAATTTCTTGGGTAGTTTGC
AGTTTTAAAATTATGTTTTAAAATGGACTATCATATGCTTACCGTAACTTGAAAGTATTTCGATTTCTTG
GCTTTATATATCTTGTGGAAAGGACGAAACACCGGATCTTCAGGCTCCTGGCAGTTTTAGAGCTAGAAAT
AGCAAGTTAAAATAAGGCTAGTCCGTTATCAACTTGAAAAAGTGGCACCGAGTCGGTGCTTTTTTGTTTT
AGAGCTAGAAATAGCAAGTTAAAATAAGGCTAGTCCGTTTTTAGCGCGTGCGCCAATTCTGCAGACAAAT
GGCTCTAGTAAGCTTGGCGTAATCATGGTCATAGCTGTTTCCTGTGTGAAATTGTTATCCGCTCACAATT
CCACACAACATACGAGCCGGAAGCATAAAGTGTAAAGCCTGGGGTGCCTAATGAGTGAGCTAACTCACAT
TAATTGCGTTGCGCTCACTGCCCGCTTTCCAGTCGGGAAACCTGTCGTGCCAGCTGCATTAATGAATCGG
CCAACGCGCGGGGAGAGGCGGTTTGCGTATTGGGCGCTCTTCCGCTTCCTCGCTCACTGACTCGCTGCGC
TCGGTCGTTCGGCTGCGGCGAGCGGTATCAGCTCACTCAAAGGCGGTAATACGGTTATCCACAGAATCAG
GGGATAACGCAGGAAAGAACATGTGAGCAAAAGGCCAGCAAAAGGCCAGGAACCGTAAAAAGGCCGCGTT
GCTGGCGTTTTTCCATAGGCTCCGCCCCCCTGACGAGCATCACAAAAATCGACGCTCAAGTCAGAGGTGG
CGAAACCCGACAGGACTATAAAGATACCAGGCGTTTCCCCCTGGAAGCTCCCTCGTGCGCTCTCCTGTTC
CGACCCTGCCGCTTACCGGATACCTGTCCGCCTTTCTCCCTTCGGGAAGCGTGGCGCTTTCTCATAGCTC
ACGCTGTAGGTATCTCAGTTCGGTGTAGGTCGTTCGCTCCAAGCTGGGCTGTGTGCACGAACCCCCCGTT
CAGCCCGACCGCTGCGCCTTATCCGGTAACTATCGTCTTGAGTCCAACCCGGTAAGACACGACTTATCGC
CACTGGCAGCAGCCACTGGTAACAGGATTAGCAGAGCGAGGTATGTAGGCGGTGCTACAGAGTTCTTGAA
GTGGTGGCCTAACTACGGCTACACTAGAAGAACAGTATTTGGTATCTGCGCTCTGCTGAAGCCAGTTACC
TTCGGAAAAAGAGTTGGTAGCTCTTGATCCGGCAAACAAACCACCGCTGGTAGCGGTGGTTTTTTTGTTT
GCAAGCAGCAGATTACGCGCAGAAAAAAAGGATCTCAAGAAGATCCTTTGATCTTTTCTACGGGGTCTGA
CGCTCAGTGGAACGAAAACTCACGTTAAGGGATTTTGGTCATGAGATTATCAAAAAGGATCTTCACCTAG
ATCCTTTTAAATTAAAAATGAAGTTTTAAATCAATCTAAAGTATATATGAGTAAACTTGGTCTGACAGTT
ACCAATGCTTAATCAGTGAGGCACCTATCTCAGCGATCTGTCTATTTCGTTCATCCATAGTTGCCTGACT
CCCCGTCGTGTAGATAACTACGATACGGGAGGGCTTACCATCTGGCCCCAGTGCTGCAATGATACCGCGA
GACCCACGCTCACCGGCTCCAGATTTATCAGCAATAAACCAGCCAGCCGGAAGGGCCGAGCGCAGAAGTG
GTCCTGCAACTTTATCCGCCTCCATCCAGTCTATTAATTGTTGCCGGGAAGCTAGAGTAAGTAGTTCGCC
AGTTAATAGTTTGCGCAACGTTGTTGCCATTGCTACAGGCATCGTGGTGTCACGCTCGTCGTTTGGTATG
GCTTCATTCAGCTCCGGTTCCCAACGATCAAGGCGAGTTACATGATCCCCCATGTTGTGCAAAAAAGCGG
TTAGCTCCTTCGGTCCTCCGATCGTTGTCAGAAGTAAGTTGGCCGCAGTGTTATCACTCATGGTTATGGC
AGCACTGCATAATTCTCTTACTGTCATGCCATCCGTAAGATGCTTTTCTGTGACTGGTGAGTACTCAACC
AAGTCATTCTGAGAATAGTGTATGCGGCGACCGAGTTGCTCTTGCCCGGCGTCAATACGGGATAATACCG
CGCCACATAGCAGAACTTTAAAAGTGCTCATCATTGGAAAACGTTCTTCGGGGCGAAAACTCTCAAGGAT
CTTACCGCTGTTGAGATCCAGTTCGATGTAACCCACTCGTGCACCCAACTGATCTTCAGCATCTTTTACT
TTCACCAGCGTTTCTGGGTGAGCAAAAACAGGAAGGCAAAATGCCGCAAAAAAGGGAATAAGGGCGACAC
GGAAATGTTGAATACTCATACTCTTCCTTTTTCAATATTATTGAAGCATTTATCAGGGTTATTGTCTCAT
GAGCGGATACATATTTGAATGTATTTAGAAAAATAAACAAATAGGGGTTCCGCGCACATTTCCCCGAAAA
GTGCCACCT
